Addgene plasmid #158454: pLEX307-APN-puro
Purpose: Constitutive lentiviral expression of human APN.
Depositing lab: Alejandro Chavez & Sho Iketani. Depositing organization: Columbia University.
Backbone
  Vector backbone: pLEX307
  Vector type: Mammalian Expression, Lentiviral
  Selectable markers: Puromycin
Growth in bacteria
  Bacterial resistance: Ampicillin, 100 μg/mL
  Growth temperature: 30°C
  Growth strain: NEB Stable
  Copy number: High Copy
Gene/Insert
  Gene/Insert name: APN
  Species: H. sapiens (human)
  Entrez Gene: ANPEP (a.k.a. AP-M, AP-N, APN, CD13, GP150, LAP1, P150, PEPN, hAPN)
  Cloning method: Gateway Cloning
  Sequencing primers: 5′ EF1a-F; 3′ WPRE-R
Terms and licenses: Academic/Nonprofit Terms; Industry Terms: Not Available to Industry
Depositor comments: The authors have noticed that recombination within the pLEX307 backbone can occur. All users are advised to sequence the vectors and restriction digest them and run them on a gel to ensure they show the expected full length insert and plasmid size. In cases where recombination has occurred, it is typically between the viral LTR elements in the vector, although recombination between the gateway cloning sites has also been observed.
How to cite: pLEX307-APN-puro was a gift from Alejandro Chavez & Sho Iketani (Addgene plasmid # 158454 ; http://n2t.net/addgene:158454 ; RRID:Addgene_158454)
