[The description below was written by a language model from this plasmid's Addgene catalogue record and pLannotate feature annotations shown in this document.]
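Description:
pLEX307-APN-puro is a third-generation-style, self-inactivating HIV-1 lentiviral expression plasmid built on the pLEX307 backbone for constitutive expression of human aminopeptidase N (APN, gene ANPEP, also known as CD13) in mammalian cells. In bacteria it is maintained through a high-copy ColE1/pUC-type origin with ampicillin resistance (AmpR under its own bla promoter). An f1 origin and remnants of a lac/T7/T3 cloning region are also present in the backbone.

The viral genome is transcribed from an RSV promoter fused to a truncated 5' LTR, followed by the Ψ packaging signal with a partial gag sequence, the RRE for Rev-dependent nuclear export, and a cPPT/CTS element. It ends in a ΔU3 3' LTR, which inactivates LTR promoter activity after integration, with an SV40 poly(A) signal downstream. Within the transfer cassette, an SV40 early promoter/origin region drives a puromycin N-acetyltransferase gene for selection of transduced cells. The EF-1α promoter drives the ANPEP open reading frame. The insert was introduced by Gateway recombination and is flanked by attB1 and attB2 sites. A V5 epitope tag lies just downstream of attB2, though the record does not state whether the ORF reads through into it. A WPRE follows to enhance transcript stability and expression.

The construct is suited to producing lentivirus for stable APN-expressing cell lines; the annotation notes only that the protein has a role in microbial infection. The depositors caution that the backbone is prone to recombination, typically between the LTRs and occasionally between the Gateway sites, so insert and plasmid integrity should be verified.
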