Features (pLannotate 1.2.2; 33 found; start..end, strand, type, name):
     23..89      +  CDS            small t antigen (fragment): SV40 (simian virus 40) small t antigen
     96..1274    +  promoter       EF-1α promoter: strong constitutive promoter for human elongation factor EF-1α
   1294..1318    +  protein_bind   attB1: mutant version of attB; recombination site for the Gateway® BP reaction BP Clonase™
   1324..4224    +  CDS            ANPEP: AMPN_HUMAN - Also known as APN, CD13, PEPN. Experimental evidence at protein level: Swiss-Prot protein existence level 1. (Microbial infection) Mediates as well Human cytomegalovirus (HCMV) infection. From Homo sapiens (Human).
   4229..4253    -  protein_bind   attB2: mutant version of attB; recombination site for the Gateway® BP reaction BP Clonase™
   4261..4302    +  CDS            V5 tag: epitope tag from simian virus 5
   4353..4941    +  misc_feature   WPRE: woodchuck hepatitis virus posttranscriptional regulatory element
   4992..5011    +  misc_feature   cPPT/CTS (fragment): central polypurine tract and central termination sequence of HIV-1
   5013..5246    +  LTR            3' LTR (ΔU3): self-inactivating 3' long terminal repeat (LTR) from HIV-1
   5324..5445    +  polyA_signal   SV40 poly(A) signal: SV40 polyadenylation signal
   5485..5620    +  rep_origin     SV40 ori: SV40 origin of replication
   5641..5659    -  promoter       T7 promoter: promoter for bacteriophage T7 RNA polymerase
   5667..5822    +  CDS            lacZα (fragment): LacZα fragment of β-galactosidase; lacZ fragment
   5827..6255    +  rep_origin     f1 ori (sequence partly withheld): f1 bacteriophage origin of replication; arrow indicates direction of (+) strand synthesis
   6308..6412    +  promoter       AmpR promoter: bla
   6413..7273    +  CDS            AmpR: β-lactamase; bla; confers resistance to ampicillin, carbenicillin, and related antibiotics
   7444..8032    +  rep_origin     ori: high-copy-number ColE1/pMB1/pBR322/pUC origin of replication
   8215..8307    +  CDS            lacI (fragment): lac repressor; lacI; The lac repressor binds to the lac operator to inhibit transcription in E. coli. This inhibition can be relieved by adding lactose or isopropyl-β-D-thiogalactopyranoside (IPTG).
   8320..8341    +  protein_bind   CAP binding site: CAP binding activates transcription in the presence of cAMP. E. coli catabolite activator protein
   8356..8386    +  promoter       lac promoter: promoter for the E. coli lac operon
   8390..8412    +  protein_bind   lac operator (fragment): The lac repressor binds to the lac operator to inhibit transcription in E. coli. This inhibition can be relieved by adding lactose or isopropyl-β-D-thiogalactopyranoside (IPTG). lac repressor encoded by lacI
   8455..8473    +  promoter       T3 promoter: promoter for bacteriophage T3 RNA polymerase
   8501..8727    +  promoter       RSV promoter: Rous sarcoma virus enhancer/promoter
   8728..8908    +  LTR            5' LTR (truncated): truncated 5' long terminal repeat (LTR) from HIV-1
   8955..9080    +  misc_feature   HIV-1 Ψ: packaging signal of human immunodeficiency virus type 1
   9064..9427    +  CDS            HIV-1 gag (fragment): gag protein from human immunodeficiency virus 1; gag
   9573..9806    +  misc_feature   RRE: The Rev response element (RRE) of HIV-1 allows for Rev-dependent mRNA export from the nucleus to the cytoplasm.
  10183..10209   +  CDS            Rev (fragment): human immunodeficiency virus 1 (HIV-1) Rev protein; rev; enhances nuclear export of unspliced and incompletely spliced viral mRNAs
  10216..10239   +  promoter       SV40 promoter (fragment): SV40 early promoter
  10240..10311   +  promoter       SV40 promoter (fragment): SV40 enhancer and early promoter
  10335..10470   +  rep_origin     SV40 ori: SV40 origin of replication
  10516..11112   +  CDS            PuroR (fragment): puromycin N-acetyltransferase; pac from Streptomyces; confers resistance to puromycin
  11161..11278   +  misc_feature   cPPT/CTS: central polypurine tract and central termination sequence of HIV-1
>Addgene plasmid #158454 | pLEX307-APN-puro | addgene full sequence | sequence record 308145 | Addgene NGS Result
CTCGAGGCCTGCAGGTGCAAAGATGGATAAAGTTTTAAACAGAGAGGAATCTTTGCAGCTAATGGACCTT
CTAGGTCTTGAAAGGAGTGGGAATTGGCTCCGGTGCCCGTCAGTGGGCAGAGCGCACATCGCCCACAGTC
CCCGAGAAGTTGGGGGGAGGGGTCGGCAATTGAACCGGTGCCTAGAGAAGGTGGCGCGGGGTAAACTGGG
AAAGTGATGTCGTGTACTGGCTCCGCCTTTTTCCCGAGGGTGGGGGAGAACCGTATATAAGTGCAGTAGT
CGCCGTGAACGTTCTTTTTCGCAACGGGTTTGCCGCCAGAACACAGGTAAGTGCCGTGTGTGGTTCCCGC
GGGCCTGGCCTCTTTACGGGTTATGGCCCTTGCGTGCCTTGAATTACTTCCACCTGGCTGCAGTACGTGA
TTCTTGATCCCGAGCTTCGGGTTGGAAGTGGGTGGGAGAGTTCGAGGCCTTGCGCTTAAGGAGCCCCTTC
GCCTCGTGCTTGAGTTGAGGCCTGGCCTGGGCGCTGGGGCCGCCGCGTGCGAATCTGGTGGCACCTTCGC
GCCTGTCTCGCTGCTTTCGATAAGTCTCTAGCCATTTAAAATTTTTGATGACCTGCTGCGACGCTTTTTT
TCTGGCAAGATAGTCTTGTAAATGCGGGCCAAGATCTGCACACTGGTATTTCGGTTTTTGGGGCCGCGGG
CGGCGACGGGGCCCGTGCGTCCCAGCGCACATGTTCGGCGAGGCGGGGCCTGCGAGCGCGGCCACCGAGA
ATCGGACGGGGGTAGTCTCAAGCTGGCCGGCCTGCTCTGGTGCCTGGCCTCGCGCCGCCGTGTATCGCCC
CGCCCTGGGCGGCAAGGCTGGCCCGGTCGGCACCAGTTGCGTGAGCGGAAAGATGGCCGCTTCCCGGCCC
TGCTGCAGGGAGCTCAAAATGGAGGACGCGGCGCTCGGGAGAGCGGGCGGGTGAGTCACCCACACAAAGG
AAAAGGGCCTTTCCGTCCTCAGCCGTCGCTTCATGTGACTCCACGGAGTACCGGGCGCCGTCCAGGCACC
TCGATTAGTTCTCGAGCTTTTGGAGTACGTCGTCTTTAGGTTGGGGGGAGGGGTTTTATGCGATGGAGTT
TCCCCACACTGAGTGGGTGGAGACTGAAGTTAGGCCAGCTTGGCACTTGATGTAATTCTCCTTGGAATTT
GCCCTTTTTGAGTTTGGATCTTGGTTCATTCTCAAGCCTCAGACAGTGGTTCAAAGTTTTTTTCTTCCAT
TTCAGGTGTCGTGAGGCTAGCATCGATTGATCAACAAGTTTGTACAAAAAAGCAGGCTACAAAATGGCCA
AGGGCTTCTATATTTCCAAGTCCCTGGGCATCCTGGGGATCCTCCTGGGCGTGGCAGCCGTGTGCACAAT
CATCGCACTGTCAGTGGTGTACTCCCAGGAGAAGAACAAGAACGCCAACAGCTCCCCCGTGGCCTCCACC
ACCCCGTCCGCCTCAGCCACCACCAACCCCGCCTCGGCCACCACCTTGGACCAAAGTAAAGCGTGGAATC
GTTACCGCCTCCCCAACACGCTGAAACCCGATTCCTACCGGGTGACGCTGAGACCGTACCTCACCCCCAA
TGACAGGGGCCTGTACGTTTTTAAGGGCTCCAGCACCGTCCGTTTCACCTGCAAGGAGGCCACTGACGTC
ATCATCATCCACAGCAAGAAGCTCAACTACACCCTCAGCCAGGGGCACAGGGTGGTCCTGCGTGGTGTGG
GAGGCTCCCAGCCCCCCGACATTGACAAGACTGAGCTGGTGGAGCCCACCGAGTACCTGGTGGTGCACCT
CAAGGGCTCCCTGGTGAAGGACAGCCAGTATGAGATGGACAGCGAGTTCGAGGGGGAGTTGGCAGATGAC
CTGGCGGGCTTCTACCGCAGCGAGTACATGGAGGGCAATGTCAGAAAGGTGGTGGCCACTACACAGATGC
AGGCTGCAGATGCCCGGAAGTCCTTCCCATGCTTCGATGAGCCGGCCATGAAGGCCGAGTTCAACATCAC
GCTTATCCACCCCAAGGACCTGACAGCCCTGTCCAACATGCTTCCCAAAGGTCCCAGCACCCCACTTCCA
GAAGACCCCAACTGGAATGTCACTGAGTTCCACACCACGCCCAAGATGTCCACGTACTTGCTGGCCTTCA
TTGTCAGTGAGTTCGACTACGTGGAGAAGCAGGCATCCAATGGTGTCTTGATCCGGATCTGGGCCCGGCC
CAGTGCCATTGCGGCGGGCCACGGCGATTATGCCCTGAACGTGACGGGCCCCATCCTTAACTTCTTTGCT
GGTCATTATGACACACCCTACCCACTCCCAAAATCAGACCAGATTGGCCTGCCAGACTTCAACGCCGGCG
CCATGGAGAACTGGGGACTGGTGACCTACCGGGAGAACTCCCTGCTGTTCGACCCCCTGTCCTCCTCCAG
CAGCAACAAGGAGCGGGTGGTCACTGTGATTGCTCATGAGCTGGCCCACCAGTGGTTCGGGAACCTGGTG
ACCATAGAGTGGTGGAATGACCTGTGGCTGAACGAGGGCTTCGCCTCCTACGTGGAGTACCTGGGTGCTG
ACTATGCGGAGCCCACCTGGAACTTGAAAGACCTCATGGTGCTGAATGATGTGTACCGCGTGATGGCAGT
GGATGCACTGGCCTCCTCCCACCCGCTGTCCACACCCGCCTCGGAGATCAACACGCCGGCCCAGATCAGT
GAGCTGTTTGACGCCATCTCCTACAGCAAGGGCGCCTCAGTCCTCAGGATGCTCTCCAGCTTCCTGTCCG
AGGACGTATTCAAGCAGGGCCTGGCGTCCTACCTCCACACCTTTGCCTACCAGAACACCATCTACCTGAA
CCTGTGGGACCACCTGCAGGAGGCTGTGAACAACCGGTCCATCCAACTCCCCACCACCGTGCGGGACATC
ATGAACCGCTGGACCCTGCAGATGGGCTTCCCGGTCATCACGGTGGATACCAGCACGGGGACCCTTTCCC
AGGAGCACTTCCTCCTTGACCCCGATTCCAATGTTACCCGCCCCTCAGAATTCAACTACGTGTGGATTGT
GCCCATCACATCCATCAGAGATGGCAGACAGCAGCAGGACTACTGGCTGATAGATGTAAGAGCCCAGAAC
GATCTCTTCAGCACATCAGGCAATGAGTGGGTCCTGCTGAACCTCAATGTGACGGGCTATTACCGGGTGA
ACTACGACGAAGAGAACTGGAGGAAGATTCAGACTCAGCTGCAGAGAGACCACTCGGCCATCCCTGTCAT
CAATCGGGCACAGATCATTAATGACGCCTTCAACCTGGCCAGTGCCCATAAGGTCCCTGTCACTCTGGCG
CTGAACAACACCCTCTTCCTGATTGAAGAGAGACAGTACATGCCCTGGGAGGCCGCCCTGAGCAGCCTGA
GCTACTTCAAGCTCATGTTTGACCGCTCCGAGGTCTATGGCCCCATGAAGAACTACCTGAAGAAGCAGGT
CACACCCCTCTTCATTCACTTCAGAAATAATACCAACAACTGGAGGGAGATCCCAGAAAACCTGATGGAC
CAGTACAGCGAGGTTAATGCCATCAGCACCGCCTGCTCCAACGGAGTTCCAGAGTGTGAGGAGATGGTCT
CTGGCCTTTTCAAGCAGTGGATGGAGAACCCCAATAATAACCCGATCCACCCCAACCTGCGGTCCACCGT
CTACTGCAACGCTATCGCCCAGGGCGGGGAGGAGGAGTGGGACTTCGCCTGGGAGCAGTTCCGAAATGCC
ACACTGGTCAATGAGGCTGACAAGCTCCGGGCAGCCCTGGCCTGCAGCAAAGAGTTGTGGATCCTGAACA
GGTACCTGAGCTACACCCTGAACCCGGACTTAATCCGGAAGCAGGACGCCACCTCTACCATCATCAGCAT
TACCAACAACGTCATTGGGCAAGGTCTGGTCTGGGACTTTGTCCAGAGCAACTGGAAGAAGCTTTTTAAC
GATTATGGTGGTGGCTCGTTCTCCTTCTCCAACCTCATCCAGGCAGTGACACGACGATTCTCCACCGAGT
ATGAGCTGCAGCAGCTGGAGCAGTTCAAGAAGGACAACGAGGAAACAGGCTTCGGCTCAGGCACCCGGGC
CCTGGAGCAAGCCCTGGAGAAGACGAAAGCCAACATCAAGTGGGTGAAGGAGAACAAGGAGGTGGTGCTC
CAGTGGTTCACAGAAAACAGCAAATAGAACCCAGCTTTCTTGTACAAAGTGGTTGATATCGGTAAGCCTA
TCCCTAACCCTCTCCTCGGTCTCGATTCTACGTAGTAATGAACTAGTACCGGTTAAGTCGACAATCAACG
CGTTAAGTCGACAATCAACCTCTGGATTACAAAATTTGTGAAAGATTGACTGGTATTCTTAACTATGTTG
CTCCTTTTACGCTATGTGGATACGCTGCTTTAATGCCTTTGTATCATGCTATTGCTTCCCGTATGGCTTT
CATTTTCTCCTCCTTGTATAAATCCTGGTTGCTGTCTCTTTATGAGGAGTTGTGGCCCGTTGTCAGGCAA
CGTGGCGTGGTGTGCACTGTGTTTGCTGACGCAACCCCCACTGGTTGGGGCATTGCCACCACCTGTCAGC
TCCTTTCCGGGACTTTCGCTTTCCCCCTCCCTATTGCCACGGCGGAACTCATCGCCGCCTGCCTTGCCCG
CTGCTGGACAGGGGCTCGGCTGTTGGGCACTGACAATTCCGTGGTGTTGTCGGGGAAATCATCGTCCTTT
CCTTGGCTGCTCGCCTGTGTTGCCACCTGGATTCTGCGCGGGACGTCCTTCTGCTACGTCCCTTCGGCCC
TCAATCCAGCGGACCTTCCTTCCCGCGGCCTGCTGCCGGCTCTGCGGCCTCTTCCGCGTCTTCGCCTTCG
CCCTCAGACGAGTCGGATCTCCCTTTGGGCCGCCTCCCCGCGTCGACTTTAAGACCAATGACTTACAAGG
CAGCTGTAGATCTTAGCCACTTTTTAAAAGAAAAGGGGGGACTGGAAGGGCTAATTCACTCCCAACGAAG
ACAAGATCTGCTTTTTGCTTGTACTGGGTCTCTCTGGTTAGACCAGATCTGAGCCTGGGAGCTCTCTGGC
TAACTAGGGAACCCACTGCTTAAGCCTCAATAAAGCTTGCCTTGAGTGCTTCAAGTAGTGTGTGCCCGTC
TGTTGTGTGACTCTGGTAACTAGAGATCCCTCAGACCCTTTTAGTCAGTGTGGAAAATCTCTAGCAGTAC
GTATAGTAGTTCATGTCATCTTATTATTCAGTATTTATAACTTGCAAAGAAATGAATATCAGAGAGTGAG
AGGAACTTGTTTATTGCAGCTTATAATGGTTACAAATAAAGCAATAGCATCACAAATTTCACAAATAAAG
CATTTTTTTCACTGCATTCTAGTTGTGGTTTGTCCAAACTCATCAATGTATCTTATCATGTCTGGCTCTA
GCTATCCCGCCCCTAACTCCGCCCATCCCGCCCCTAACTCCGCCCAGTTCCGCCCATTCTCCGCCCCATG
GCTGACTAATTTTTTTTATTTATGCAGAGGCCGAGGCCGCCTCGGCCTCTGAGCTATTCCAGAAGTAGTG
AGGAGGCTTTTTTGGAGGCCTAGGGACGTACCCAATTCGCCCTATAGTGAGTCGTATTACGCGCGCTCAC
TGGCCGTCGTTTTACAACGTCGTGACTGGGAAAACCCTGGCGTTACCCAACTTAATCGCCTTGCAGCACA
TCCCCCTTTCGCCAGCTGGCGTAATAGCGAAGAGGCCCGCACCGATCGCCCTTCCCAACAGTTGCGCAGC
CTGAATGGCGAATGGG
[124 nt withheld, positions 5827-5950]
C
[91 nt withheld, positions 5952-6042]
A
[49 nt withheld, positions 6044-6092]
CCTTTGACGTTGGAGTCCACGTTCTTT
[37 nt withheld, positions 6120-6156]
ACCCTATCTCGGTCTATTCTTTTGATTTATAAGGGATTTTGCCGATTTCGGCCTATTGGTTAAAAAATGA
GCTGATTTAACAAAAATTTAACGCGAATTTTAACAAAATATTAACGCTTACAATTTAGGTGGCACTTTTC
GGGGAAATGTGCGCGGAACCCCTATTTGTTTATTTTTCTAAATACATTCAAATATGTATCCGCTCATGAG
ACAATAACCCTGATAAATGCTTCAATAATATTGAAAAAGGAAGAGTATGAGTATTCAACATTTCCGTGTC
GCCCTTATTCCCTTTTTTGCGGCATTTTGCCTTCCTGTTTTTGCTCACCCAGAAACGCTGGTGAAAGTAA
AAGATGCTGAAGATCAGTTGGGTGCACGAGTGGGTTACATCGAACTGGATCTCAACAGCGGTAAGATCCT
TGAGAGTTTTCGCCCCGAAGAACGTTTTCCAATGATGAGCACTTTTAAAGTTCTGCTATGTGGCGCGGTA
TTATCCCGTATTGACGCCGGGCAAGAGCAACTCGGTCGCCGCATACACTATTCTCAGAATGACTTGGTTG
AGTACTCACCAGTCACAGAAAAGCATCTTACGGATGGCATGACAGTAAGAGAATTATGCAGTGCTGCCAT
AACCATGAGTGATAACACTGCGGCCAACTTACTTCTGACAACGATCGGAGGACCGAAGGAGCTAACCGCT
TTTTTGCACAACATGGGGGATCATGTAACTCGCCTTGATCGTTGGGAACCGGAGCTGAATGAAGCCATAC
CAAACGACGAGCGTGACACCACGATGCCTGTAGCAATGGCAACAACGTTGCGCAAACTATTAACTGGCGA
ACTACTTACTCTAGCTTCCCGGCAACAATTAATAGACTGGATGGAGGCGGATAAAGTTGCAGGACCACTT
CTGCGCTCGGCCCTTCCGGCTGGCTGGTTTATTGCTGATAAATCTGGAGCCGGTGAGCGTGGGTCTCGCG
GTATCATTGCAGCACTGGGGCCAGATGGTAAGCCCTCCCGTATCGTAGTTATCTACACGACGGGGAGTCA
GGCAACTATGGATGAACGAAATAGACAGATCGCTGAGATAGGTGCCTCACTGATTAAGCATTGGTAACTG
TCAGACCAAGTTTACTCATATATACTTTAGATTGATTTAAAACTTCATTTTTAATTTAAAAGGATCTAGG
TGAAGATCCTTTTTGATAATCTCATGACCAAAATCCCTTAACGTGAGTTTTCGTTCCACTGAGCGTCAGA
CCCCGTAGAAAAGATCAAAGGATCTTCTTGAGATCCTTTTTTTCTGCGCGTAATCTGCTGCTTGCAAACA
AAAAAACCACCGCTACCAGCGGTGGTTTGTTTGCCGGATCAAGAGCTACCAACTCTTTTTCCGAAGGTAA
CTGGCTTCAGCAGAGCGCAGATACCAAATACTGTTCTTCTAGTGTAGCCGTAGTTAGGCCACCACTTCAA
GAACTCTGTAGCACCGCCTACATACCTCGCTCTGCTAATCCTGTTACCAGTGGCTGCTGCCAGTGGCGAT
AAGTCGTGTCTTACCGGGTTGGACTCAAGACGATAGTTACCGGATAAGGCGCAGCGGTCGGGCTGAACGG
GGGGTTCGTGCACACAGCCCAGCTTGGAGCGAACGACCTACACCGAACTGAGATACCTACAGCGTGAGCT
ATGAGAAAGCGCCACGCTTCCCGAAGGGAGAAAGGCGGACAGGTATCCGGTAAGCGGCAGGGTCGGAACA
GGAGAGCGCACGAGGGAGCTTCCAGGGGGAAACGCCTGGTATCTTTATAGTCCTGTCGGGTTTCGCCACC
TCTGACTTGAGCGTCGATTTTTGTGATGCTCGTCAGGGGGGCGGAGCCTATGGAAAAACGCCAGCAACGC
GGCCTTTTTACGGTTCCTGGCCTTTTGCTGGCCTTTTGCTCACATGTTCTTTCCTGCGTTATCCCCTGAT
TCTGTGGATAACCGTATTACCGCCTTTGAGTGAGCTGATACCGCTCGCCGCAGCCGAACGACCGAGCGCA
GCGAGTCAGTGAGCGAGGAAGCGGAAGAGCGCCCAATACGCAAACCGCCTCTCCCCGCGCGTTGGCCGAT
TCATTAATGCAGCTGGCACGACAGGTTTCCCGACTGGAAAGCGGGCAGTGAGCGCAACGCAATTAATGTG
AGTTAGCTCACTCATTAGGCACCCCAGGCTTTACACTTTATGCTTCCGGCTCGTATGTTGTGTGGAATTG
TGAGCGGATAACAATTTCACACAGGAAACAGCTATGACCATGATTACGCCAAGCGCGCAATTAACCCTCA
CTAAAGGGAACAAAAGCTGGAGCTGCAAGCTTAATGTAGTCTTATGCAATACTCTTGTAGTCTTGCAACA
TGGTAACGATGAGTTAGCAACATGCCTTACAAGGAGAGAAAAAGCACCGTGCATGCCGATTGGTGGAAGT
AAGGTGGTACGATCGTGCCTTATTAGGAAGGCAACAGACGGGTCTGACATGGATTGGACGAACCACTGAA
TTGCCGCATTGCAGAGATATTGTATTTAAGTGCCTAGCTCGATACATAAACGGGTCTCTCTGGTTAGACC
AGATCTGAGCCTGGGAGCTCTCTGGCTAACTAGGGAACCCACTGCTTAAGCCTCAATAAAGCTTGCCTTG
AGTGCTTCAAGTAGTGTGTGCCCGTCTGTTGTGTGACTCTGGTAACTAGAGATCCCTCAGACCCTTTTAG
TCAGTGTGGAAAATCTCTAGCAGTGGCGCCCGAACAGGGACTTGAAAGCGAAAGGGAAACCAGAGGAGCT
CTCTCGACGCAGGACTCGGCTTGCTGAAGCGCGCACGGCAAGAGGCGAGGGGCGGCGACTGGTGAGTACG
CCAAAAATTTTGACTAGCGGAGGCTAGAAGGAGAGAGATGGGTGCGAGAGCGTCAGTATTAAGCGGGGGA
GAATTAGATCGCGATGGGAAAAAATTCGGTTAAGGCCAGGGGGAAAGAAAAAATATAAATTAAAACATAT
AGTATGGGCAAGCAGGGAGCTAGAACGATTCGCAGTTAATCCTGGCCTGTTAGAAACATCAGAAGGCTGT
AGACAAATACTGGGACAGCTACAACCATCCCTTCAGACAGGATCAGAAGAACTTAGATCATTATATAATA
CAGTAGCAACCCTCTATTGTGTGCATCAAAGGATAGAGATAAAAGACACCAAGGAAGCTTTAGACAAGAT
AGAGGAAGAGCAAAACAAAAGTAAGACCACCGCACAGCAAGCGGCCGCTGATCTTCAGACCTGGAGGAGG
AGATATGAGGGACAATTGGAGAAGTGAATTATATAAATATAAAGTAGTAAAAATTGAACCATTAGGAGTA
GCACCCACCAAGGCAAAGAGAAGAGTGGTGCAGAGAGAAAAAAGAGCAGTGGGAATAGGAGCTTTGTTCC
TTGGGTTCTTGGGAGCAGCAGGAAGCACTATGGGCGCAGCGTCAATGACGCTGACGGTACAGGCCAGACA
ATTATTGTCTGGTATAGTGCAGCAGCAGAACAATTTGCTGAGGGCTATTGAGGCGCAACAGCATCTGTTG
CAACTCACAGTCTGGGGCATCAAGCAGCTCCAGGCAAGAATCCTGGCTGTGGAAAGATACCTAAAGGATC
AACAGCTCCTGGGGATTTGGGGTTGCTCTGGAAAACTCATTTGCACCACTGCTGTGCCTTGGAATGCTAG
TTGGAGTAATAAATCTCTGGAACAGATTTGGAATCACACGACCTGGATGGAGTGGGACAGAGAAATTAAC
AATTACACAAGCTTAATACACTCCTTAATTGAAGAATCGCAAAACCAGCAAGAAAAGAATGAACAAGAAT
TATTGGAATTAGATAAATGGGCAAGTTTGTGGAATTGGTTTAACATAACAAATTGGCTGTGGTATATAAA
ATTATTCATAATGATAGTAGGAGGCTTGGTAGGTTTAAGAATAGTTTTTGCTGTACTTTCTATAGTGAAT
AGAGTTAGGCAGGGATATTCACCATTATCGTTTCAGACCCACCTCCCAACCCCGAGGGGACCCATGCATT
GCATCTCAATTAGTCAGCAACCAGGTGTGGAAAGTCCCCAGGCTCCCCAGCAGGCAGAAGTATGCAAAGC
ATGCGTCTCAATTAGTCAGCAACCATAGTCCCGCCCCTAACTCCGCCCATCCCGCCCCTAACTCCGCCCA
GTTCCGCCCATTCTCCGCCCCATGGCTGACTAATTTTTTTTATTTATGCAGAGGCCGAGGCCGCCTCGGC
CTCTGAGCTATTCCAGAAGTAGTGAGGAGGCTTTTTTGGAGGCCTAGGCTTTTGCAAAAAGCTTTCTAGA
GGTACCACCGGAGCTTACCATGACCGAGTACAAGCCCACGGTGCGCCTCGCCACCCGCGACGACGTCCCC
AGGGCCGTACGCACCCTCGCCGCCGCGTTCGCCGACTACCCCGCCACGCGCCACACCGTCGATCCGGACC
GCCACATCGAGCGGGTCACCGAGCTGCAAGAACTCTTCCTCACGCGCGTCGGGCTCGACATCGGCAAGGT
GTGGGTCGCGGACGACGGCGCCGCCGTGGCGGTCTGGACCACGCCGGAGAGCGTCGAAGCGGGGGCGGTG
TTCGCCGAGATCGGCCCGCGCATGGCCGAGTTGAGCGGTTCCCGGCTGGCCGCGCAGCAACAGATGGAAG
GCCTCCTGGCGCCGCACCGGCCCAAGGAGCCCGCGTGGTTCCTGGCCACCGTCGGCGTCTCGCCCGACCA
CCAGGGCAAGGGTCTGGGCAGCGCCGTCGTGCTCCCCGGAGTGGAGGCGGCCGAGCGCGCCGGGGTGCCC
GCCTTCCTGGAGACCTCCGCGCCCCGCAACCTCCCCTTCTACGAGCGGCTCGGCTTCACCGTCACCGCCG
ACGTCGAGGTGCCCGAAGGACCGCGCACCTGGTGCATGACCCGCAAGCCCGGTGCCAGTTAACGAATTCT
AGATCTTGAGACAAATGGCAGTATTCATCCACAATTTTAAAAGAAAAGGGGGGATTGGGGGGTACAGTGC
AGGGGAAAGAATAGTAGACATAATAGCAACAGACATACAAACTAAAGAATTACAAAAACAAATTACAAAA
ATTCAAAATTTTCGGGTTTATTACAGGGACAGCAGAGATCCACTTTGGCGCCGG
